>Addgene plasmid #73426 | pETM6-1E4-mCherry | depositor full sequence | sequence record 135326 | Full Sequence
CAGGAATTGTGAGCGGATAACAATTCCCCTCTAGAAATAATTTTGTTTAACTTTAAGAAGGAGATATACA
TATGGTTTCAAAAGGCGAAGAAGACAACATGGCGATTATCAAGGAATTTATGCGTTTCAAGGTCCACATG
GAAGGCAGCGTCAATGGTCACGAATTTGAAATTGAAGGCGAAGGTGAAGGCCGTCCGTATGAAGGCACCC
AGACGGCAAAACTGAAGGTCACCAAAGGCGGTCCGCTGCCGTTTGCTTGGGATATTCTGTCACCGCAATT
CATGTATGGTTCGAAAGCGTACGTTAAGCATCCGGCCGATATCCCGGACTATCTGAAACTGTCCTTTCCG
GAAGGCTTCAAATGGGAACGTGTTATGAACTTCGAAGATGGCGGTGTGGTTACCGTCACGCAGGATAGCT
CTCTGCAAGACGGTGAATTTATTTATAAAGTGAAGCTGCGCGGCACCAATTTCCCGAGCGATGGTCCGGT
TATGCAGAAAAAGACGATGGGCTGGGAAGCGAGTTCCGAACGTATGTACCCGGAAGACGGTGCCCTGAAA
GGCGAAATCAAGCAGCGCCTGAAACTGAAGGATGGCGGTCACTATGACGCAGAAGTGAAAACCACGTACA
AGGCTAAAAAGCCGGTCCAACTGCCGGGTGCATACAACGTGAACATCAAGCTGGATATCACCAGCCATAA
CGAAGACTATACGATCGTTGAACAGTACGAACGTGCAGAAGGCCGCCACTCTACCGGCGGTATGGATGAA
CTGTACAAATAAGGTACCCTCGAGTCTGGTAAAGAAACCGCTGCTGCGAAATTTGAACGCCAGCACATGG
ACTCGTCTACTAGTCGCAGCTTAATTAACCTAAACTGCTGCCACCGCTGAGCAATAACTAGCATAACCCC
TTGGGGCCTCTAAACGGGTCTTGAGGGGTTTTTTGCTAGCGAAAGGAGGAGTCGACTATATCCGGATTGG
CGAATGGG
[124 nt withheld, positions 989-1112]
C
[91 nt withheld, positions 1114-1204]
A
[49 nt withheld, positions 1206-1254]
CCTTTGACGTTGGAGTCCACGTTCTTT
[37 nt withheld, positions 1282-1318]
ACCCTATCTCGGTCTATTCTTTTGATTTATAAGGGATTTTGCCGATTTCGGCCTATTGGTTAAAAAATGA
GCTGATTTAACAAAAATTTAACGCGAATTTTAACAAAATATTAACGTTTACAATTTCTGGCGGCACGATG
GCATGAGATTATCAAAAAGGATCTTCACCTAGATCCTTTTAAATTAAAAATGAAGTTTTAAATCAATCTA
AAGTATATATGAGTAAACTTGGTCTGACAGTTACCAATGCTTAATCAGTGAGGCACCTATCTCAGCGATC
TGTCTATTTCGTTCATCCATAGTTGCCTGACTCCCCGTCGTGTAGATAACTACGATACGGGAGGGCTTAC
CATCTGGCCCCAGTGCTGCAATGATACCGCGAGACCCACGCTCACCGGCTCCAGATTTATCAGCAATAAA
CCAGCCAGCCGGAAGGGCCGAGCGCAGAAGTGGTCCTGCAACTTTATCCGCCTCCATCCAGTCTATTAAT
TGTTGCCGGGAAGCTAGAGTAAGTAGTTCGCCAGTTAATAGTTTGCGCAACGTTGTTGCCATTGCTACAG
GCATCGTGGTGTCACGCTCGTCGTTTGGTATGGCTTCATTCAGCTCCGGTTCCCAACGATCAAGGCGAGT
TACATGATCCCCCATGTTGTGCAAAAAAGCGGTTAGCTCCTTCGGTCCTCCGATCGTTGTCAGAAGTAAG
TTGGCCGCAGTGTTATCACTCATGGTTATGGCAGCACTGCATAATTCTCTTACTGTCATGCCATCCGTAA
GATGCTTTTCTGTGACTGGTGAGTACTCAACCAAGTCATTCTGAGAATAGTGTATGCGGCGACCGAGTTG
CTCTTGCCCGGCGTCAATACGGGATAATACCGCGCCACATAGCAGAACTTTAAAAGTGCTCATCATTGGA
AAACGTTCTTCGGGGCGAAAACTCTCAAGGATCTTACCGCTGTTGAGATCCAGTTCGATGTAACCCACTC
GTGCACCCAACTGATCTTCAGCATCTTTTACTTTCACCAGCGTTTCTGGGTGAGCAAAAACAGGAAGGCA
AAATGCCGCAAAAAAGGGAATAAGGGCGACACGGAAATGTTGAATACTCATACTCTTCCTTTTTCAATCA
TGATTGAAGCATTTATCAGGGTTATTGTCTCATGAGCGGATACATATTTGAATGTATTTAGAAAAATAAA
CAAATAGGTCATGACCAAAATCCCTTAACGTGAGTTTTCGTTCCACTGAGCGTCAGACCCCGTAGAAAAG
ATCAAAGGATCTTCTTGAGATCCTTTTTTTCTGCGCGTAATCTGCTGCTTGCAAACAAAAAAACCACCGC
TACCAGCGGTGGTTTGTTTGCCGGATCAAGAGCTACCAACTCTTTTTCCGAAGGTAACTGGCTTCAGCAG
AGCGCAGATACCAAATACTGTCCTTCTAGTGTAGCCGTAGTTAGGCCACCACTTCAAGAACTCTGTAGCA
CCGCCTACATACCTCGCTCTGCTAATCCTGTTACCAGTGGCTGCTGCCAGTGGCGATAAGTCGTGTCTTA
CCGGGTTGGACTCAAGACGATAGTTACCGGATAAGGCGCAGCGGTCGGGCTGAACGGGGGGTTCGTGCAC
ACAGCCCAGCTTGGAGCGAACGACCTACACCGAACTGAGATACCTACAGCGTGAGCTATGAGAAAGCGCC
ACGCTTCCCGAAGGGAGAAAGGCGGACAGGTATCCGGTAAGCGGCAGGGTCGGAACAGGAGAGCGCACGA
GGGAGCTTCCAGGGGGAAACGCCTGGTATCTTTATAGTCCTGTCGGGTTTCGCCACCTCTGACTTGAGCG
TCGATTTTTGTGATGCTCGTCAGGGGGGCGGAGCCTATGGAAAAACGCCAGCAACGCGGCCTTTTTACGG
TTCCTGGCCTTTTGCTGGCCTTTTGCTCACATGTTCTTTCCTGCGTTATCCCCTGATTCTGTGGATAACC
GTATTACCGCCTTTGAGTGAGCTGATACCGCTCGCCGCAGCCGAACGACCGAGCGCAGCGAGTCAGTGAG
CGAGGAAGCGGAAGAGCGCCTGATGCGGTATTTTCTCCTTACGCATCTGTGCGGTATTTCACACCGCATA
TATGGTGCACTCTCAGTACAATCTGCTCTGATGCCGCATAGTTAAGCCAGTATACACTCCGCTATCGCTA
CGTGACTGGGTCATGGCTGCGCCCCGACACCCGCCAACACCCGCTGACGCGCCCTGACGGGCTTGTCTGC
TCCCGGCATCCGCTTACAGACAAGCTGTGACCGTCTCCGGGAGCTGCATGTGTCAGAGGTTTTCACCGTC
ATCACCGAAACGCGCGAGGCAGCTGCGGTAAAGCTCATCAGCGTGGTCGTGAAGCGATTCACAGATGTCT
GCCTGTTCATCCGCGTCCAGCTCGTTGAGTTTCTCCAGAAGCGTTAATGTCTGGCTTCTGATAAAGCGGG
CCATGTTAAGGGCGGTTTTTTCCTGTTTGGTCACTGATGCCTCCGTGTAAGGGGGATTTCTGTTCATGGG
GGTAATGATACCGATGAAACGAGAGAGGATGCTCACGATACGGGTTACTGATGATGAACATGCCCGGTTA
CTGGAACGTTGTGAGGGTAAACAACTGGCGGTATGGATGCGGCGGGACCAGAGAAAAATCACTCAGGGTC
AATGCCAGCGCTTCGTTAATACAGATGTAGGTGTTCCACAGGGTAGCCAGCAGCATCCTGCGATGCAGAT
CCGGAACATAATGGTGCAGGGCGCTGACTTCCGCGTTTCCAGACTTTACGAAACACGGAAACCGAAGACC
ATTCATGTTGTTGCTCAGGTCGCAGACGTTTTGCAGCAGCAGTCGCTTCACGTTCGCTCGCGTATCGGTG
ATTCATTCTGCTAACCAGTAAGGCAACCCCGCCAGCCTAGCCGGGTCCTCAACGACAGGAGCACGATCAT
GCTAGTCATGCCCCGCGCCCACCGGAAGGAGCTGACTGGGTTGAAGGCTCTCAAGGGCATCGGTCGAGAT
CCCGGTGCCTAATGAGTGAGCTAACTTACATTAATTGCGTTGCGCTCACTGCCCGCTTTCCAGTCGGGAA
ACCTGTCGTGCCAGCTGCATTAATGAATCGGCCAACGCGCGGGGAGAGGCGGTTTGCGTATTGGGCGCCA
GGGTGGTTTTTCTTTTCACCAGTGAGACGGGCAACAGCTGATTGCCCTTCACCGCCTGGCCCTGAGAGAG
TTGCAGCAAGCGGTCCACGCTGGTTTGCCCCAGCAGGCGAAAATCCTGTTTGATGGTGGTTAACGGCGGG
ATATAACATGAGCTGTCTTCGGTATCGTCGTATCCCACTACCGAGATGTCCGCACCAACGCGCAGCCCGG
ACTCGGTAATGGCGCGCATTGCGCCCAGCGCCATCTGATCGTTGGCAACCAGCATCGCAGTGGGAACGAT
GCCCTCATTCAGCATTTGCATGGTTTGTTGAAAACCGGACATGGCACTCCAGTCGCCTTCCCGTTCCGCT
ATCGGCTGAATTTGATTGCGAGTGAGATATTTATGCCAGCCAGCCAGACGCAGACGCGCCGAGACAGAAC
TTAATGGGCCCGCTAACAGCGCGATTTGCTGGTGACCCAATGCGACCAGATGCTCCACGCCCAGTCGCGT
ACCGTCTTCATGGGAGAAAATAATACTGTTGATGGGTGTCTGGTCAGAGACATCAAGAAATAACGCCGGA
ACATTAGTGCAGGCAGCTTCCACAGCAATGGCATCCTGGTCATCCAGCGGATAGTTAATGATCAGCCCAC
TGACGCGTTGCGCGAGAAGATTGTGCACCGCCGCTTTACAGGCTTCGACGCCGCTTCGTTCTACCATCGA
CACCACCACGCTGGCACCCAGTTGATCGGCGCGAGATTTAATCGCCGCGACAATTTGCGACGGCGCGTGC
AGGGCCAGACTGGAGGTGGCAACGCCAATCAGCAACGACTGTTTGCCCGCCAGTTGTTGTGCCACGCGGT
TGGGAATGTAATTCAGCTCCGCCATCGCCGCTTCCACTTTTTCCCGCGTTTTCGCAGAAACGTGGCTGGC
CTGGTTCACCACGCGGGAAACGGTCTGATAAGAGACACCGGCATACTCTGCGACATCGTATAACGTTACT
GGTTTCACATTCACCACCCTGAATTGACTCTCTTCCGGGCGCTATCATGCCATACCGCGAAAGGTTTTGC
GCCATTCGATGGTGTCCGGGATCTCGACGCTCTCCCTTATGCGACTCCTGCATTAGGAAGCAGCCCAGTA
GTAGGTTGAGGCCGTTGAGCACCGCCGCCGCAAGGAATGGTGCATGCAAGGAGATGGCGCCCAACAGTCC
CCCGGCCACGGGGCCTGCCACCATACCCACGCCGAAACAAGCGCTCATGAGCCCGAAGTGGCGAGCCCGA
TCTTCCCCATCGGTGATGTCGGCGATATAGGCGCCAGCAACCGCACCTGTGGCGCCGGTGATGCCGGCCA
CGATGCGTCCGGCGTAGCCTAGGATCGAGATCGATCTCGATCCCGCGAAATTAATACGACTCACTATA
Features (pLannotate 1.2.2; 18 found; start..end, strand, type, name):
      3..27      +  protein_bind   lac operator: The lac repressor binds to the lac operator to inhibit transcription in E. coli. This inhibition can be relieved by adding lactose or isopropyl-β-D-thiogalactopyranoside (IPTG). lac repressor encoded by lacI
     42..64      +  RBS            RBS: efficient ribosome binding site from bacteriophage T7 gene 10 (Olins and Rangwala, 1989)
     72..779     +  CDS            mCherry: mCherry is a basic (constitutively fluorescent) red fluorescent protein published in 2004, derived from Discosoma sp.. It is reported to be a very rapidly-maturing monomer with low acid sensitivity.
    801..842     +  CDS            S-Tag (fragment): affinity and epitope tag derived from pancreatic ribonuclease A
    898..945     +  terminator     T7 terminator: transcription terminator for bacteriophage T7 RNA polymerase
    989..1444    +  rep_origin     f1 ori (sequence partly withheld): f1 bacteriophage origin of replication; arrow indicates direction of (+) strand synthesis
   1559..2419    -  CDS            AmpR: β-lactamase; bla; confers resistance to ampicillin, carbenicillin, and related antibiotics
   2420..2512    -  promoter       AmpR promoter: bla
   2593..3181    +  rep_origin     ori: high-copy-number ColE1/pMB1/pBR322/pUC origin of replication
   3367..3509    -  misc_feature   bom: basis of mobility region from pBR322
   3611..3802    -  CDS            rop: Rop protein, which maintains plasmids at low copy number; rop
   3819..4199    +  CDS            YPB1_ECOLX: Protein predicted: Swiss-Prot protein existence level 4. From Escherichia coli.
   4261..4325    -  CDS            TcR (fragment): tetracycline efflux protein; tet; confers resistance to tetracycline
   4340..4361    -  protein_bind   CAP binding site: CAP binding activates transcription in the presence of cAMP. E. coli catabolite activator protein
   4374..5456    -  CDS            lacI: lac repressor; lacI; The lac repressor binds to the lac operator to inhibit transcription in E. coli. This inhibition can be relieved by adding lactose or isopropyl-β-D-thiogalactopyranoside (IPTG).
   5457..5534    -  promoter       lacI promoter: lacI
   5542..5815    -  CDS            TcR (fragment): tetracycline efflux protein; tet; confers resistance to tetracycline
   5850..5866    +  promoter       T7 promoter (fragment): promoter for bacteriophage T7 RNA polymerase
