[The description below was written by a language model from this plasmid's Addgene catalogue record and pLannotate feature annotations shown in this document.]
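Description:
pETM6-1E4-mCherry is a bacterial expression and reporter plasmid built on the pETM6 backbone, a pET-style vector used in E. coli synthetic biology and metabolic engineering. It is propagated through a ColE1/pMB1-type origin and selected with ampicillin via the β-lactamase gene. The catalogue lists it as high copy, although the feature table also annotates rop and the pBR322 bom region, elements normally associated with copy-number moderation and mobilisation. An f1 origin and short residual tetracycline-resistance fragments are also carried over from the backbone. A lacI gene with its own promoter supplies lac repressor in cis.

The payload is an E. coli codon-optimised mCherry coding sequence placed behind promoter 1E4, a synthetic variant of the hybrid T7-lac promoter generated by degenerate site-directed mutagenesis of the promoter region. The annotation detects only a fragment of the T7 promoter, spanning the numbering origin of the circular map and followed by a lac operator, which is consistent with a mutated promoter sequence. Downstream lie the T7 gene 10 ribosome binding site, mCherry, an S-tag fragment and the T7 terminator. Whether the S-tag fragment is translated is not stated in the record. Transcription therefore requires T7 RNA polymerase in the host, and the lac operator and lacI indicate IPTG-relievable repression.

According to the record, 1E4 belongs to a set of orthogonal T7-lac variants designed to be individually repressible by CRISPR/dCas9. This allows separate tuning of genes in a metabolic pathway. Here, red fluorescence serves as a readout of the promoter's strength and of how specifically it can be repressed.
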