Addgene plasmid #73426: pETM6-1E4-mCherry
Purpose: Reporter plasmid encoding mCherry, codon optimized for E. coli, transcriptionally driven by orthogonal T7-lac promoter variant 1E4.
Depositing lab: Mattheos Koffas. Depositing organization: Rensselaer Polytechnic Institute. Publication: Rapid generation of CRISPR/dCas9-regulated, orthogonally repressible hybrid T7-lac promoters for modular, tuneable control of metabolic pathway fluxes in Escherichia coli. Cress BF, Jones JA, Kim DC, Leitz QD, Englaender JA, Collins SM, Linhardt RJ, Koffas MA. Nucleic Acids Res. 2016 Apr 13. pii: gkw231. 10.1093/nar/gkw231 PubMed 27079979.
Backbone
  Vector backbone: pETM6
  Backbone manufacturer: Koffas Lab, Addgene Plasmid #49795
  Backbone size w/o insert (bp): 5147
  Vector type: Bacterial Expression, CRISPR, Synthetic Biology
Growth in bacteria
  Bacterial resistance: Ampicillin, 100 μg/mL
  Growth temperature: 37°C
  Growth strain: DH5alpha
  Copy number: High Copy
Gene/Insert
  Gene/Insert name: Promoter 1E4 (orthogonal T7-lac variant)
  Species: Synthetic
  Promoter: P1E4 (orthogonal T7-lac variant)
  Cloning method: Unknown
  Sequencing primers: 5′ pBRrevBam; 3′ T7 terminal
Terms and licenses: Academic/Nonprofit Terms; Industry Terms: Not Available to Industry
Depositor comments: Constructed using degenerate site directed mutagenesis of T7-lac promoter region. Also encodes mCherry reporter.
How to cite: pETM6-1E4-mCherry was a gift from Mattheos Koffas (Addgene plasmid # 73426 ; http://n2t.net/addgene:73426 ; RRID:Addgene_73426)
