>Addgene plasmid #73426 | pETM6-1E4-mCherry | addgene partial sequence | sequence record 139091 | pBRrevBam 5'-GGTGATGTCGGCGATATAGG-3'
ATGCGTCCGGCGTAGCCTAGGATCGAGATCGATCTCGATCCCGCGAAATTAATACGACTCACTATACAGG
AATTGTGAGCGGATAACAATTCCCCTCTAGAAATAATTTTGTTTAACTTTAAGAAGGAGATATACATATG
GTTTCAAAAGGCGAAGAAGACAACATGGCGATTATCAAGGAATTTATGCGTTTCAAGGTCCACATGGAAG
GCAGCGTCAATGGTCACGAATTTGAAATTGAAGGCGAAGGTGAAGGCCGTCCGTATGAAGGCACCCAGAC
GGCAAAACTGAAGGTCACCAAAGGCGGTCCGCTGCCGTTTGCTTGGGATATTCTGTCACCGCAATTCATG
TATGGTTCGAAAGCGTACGTTAAGCATCCGGCCGATATCCCGGACTATCTGAAACTGTCCTTTCCGGAAG
GCTTCAAATGGGAACGTGTTATGAACTTCGAAGATGGCGGTGTGGTTACCGTCACGCAGGATAGCTCTCT
GCAAGACGGTGAATTTATTTATAAAGTGAAGCTGCGCGGCACCAATTTCCCGAGCGATGGTCCGGTTATG
CAGAAAAAGACGATGGGCTGGGAAGCGAGTTCCGAACGTATGTACCCGGAAGACGGTGCCCTGAAAGGCG
AAATCAAGCAGCGCCTGAAACTGAAGGATGGCGGTCACTATGACGCAGAAGTGAAAACCACGTACAAGGC
TAAAAAGCCGGTCCAACTGCCGGGTGCATACAACGTGAACATCAAGCTGGATATCACCAGCCATAACGAA
GACTATACGATCGTTGAACAGTACGAACGTGCAGAAGGCCGCCACTCTACCGGCGG
