>Addgene plasmid #73426 | pETM6-1E4-mCherry | addgene partial sequence | sequence record 139185 | T7term 5'-GCTAGTTATTGCTCAGCGG-3'
ACGAGTCCATGTGCTGGCGTTCAAATTTCGCAGCAGCGGTTTCTTTACCAGACTCGAGGGTACCTTATTT
GTACAGTTCATCCATACCGCCGGTAGAGTGGCGGCCTTCTGCACGTTCGTACTGTTCAACGATCGTATAG
TCTTCGTTATGGCTGGTGATATCCAGCTTGATGTTCACGTTGTATGCACCCGGCAGTTGGACCGGCTTTT
TAGCCTTGTACGTGGTTTTCACTTCTGCGTCATAGTGACCGCCATCCTTCAGTTTCAGGCGCTGCTTGAT
TTCGCCTTTCAGGGCACCGTCTTCCGGGTACATACGTTCGGAACTCGCTTCCCAGCCCATCGTCTTTTTC
TGCATAACCGGACCATCGCTCGGGAAATTGGTGCCGCGCAGCTTCACTTTATAAATAAATTCACCGTCTT
GCAGAGAGCTATCCTGCGTGACGGTAACCACACCGCCATCTTCGAAGTTCATAACACGTTCCCATTTGAA
GCCTTCCGGAAAGGACAGTTTCAGATAGTCCGGGATATCGGCCGGATGCTTAACGTACGCTTTCGAACCA
TACATGAATTGCGGTGACAGAATATCCCAAGCAAACGGCAGCGGACCGCCTTTGGTGACCTTCAGTTTTG
CCGTCTGGGTGCCTTCATACGGACGGCCTTCACCTTCGCCTTCAATTTCAAATTCGTGACCATTGACGCT
GCCTTCCATGTGGACCTTGAAACGCATAAATTCCTTGATAATCGCCATGTTGTCTTCTTCGCCTT
